Addgene plasmid #208319: pET28a-6xHis-MBP-TEV site-TadA8e
Purpose: Overxpression MBP-TadA8e
Depositing lab: Weixin Tang. Depositing organization: University of Chicago. Publication: An adenine base editor variant expands context compatibility. Xiao YL, Wu Y, Tang W. Nat Biotechnol. 2024 Jan 2. doi: 10.1038/s41587-023-01994-3. PubMed 38168987.
Backbone
  Vector backbone: pET28a
  Backbone size w/o insert (bp): 5201
  Vector type: Bacterial Expression
Growth in bacteria
  Bacterial resistance: Kanamycin, 50 μg/mL
  Growth temperature: 37°C
  Growth strain: DH5alpha
  Copy number: Low Copy
Gene/Insert
  Gene/Insert name: TadA8e
  Species: E. coli
  Insert size (bp): 501
  Mutation: mutations in TadA are described in the paper
  Cloning method: Restriction Enzyme; 5′ cloning site Unknown (unknown if destroyed); 3′ cloning site Unknown (unknown if destroyed)
Terms and licenses: Academic/Nonprofit Terms; Industry Terms: Not Available to Industry
How to cite: pET28a-6xHis-MBP-TEV site-TadA8e was a gift from Weixin Tang (Addgene plasmid # 208319 ; http://n2t.net/addgene:208319 ; RRID:Addgene_208319)
