[The description below was written by a language model from this plasmid's Addgene catalogue record and pLannotate feature annotations shown in this document.]
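Description:
pET28a-6xHis-MBP-TEV site-TadA8e is a bacterial expression plasmid built on the pET28a backbone for overproducing the evolved adenosine deaminase TadA8e in E. coli as a cleavable fusion protein. The full sequenced record is about 7 kb. It is maintained through a pBR322-type ColE1 origin accompanied by the bom region and the rop gene, which keeps copy number low, consistent with the catalogue entry. Selection is by kanamycin through the aph(3')-Ia aminoglycoside phosphotransferase gene. An f1 origin is also present, a standard pET28 element allowing single-stranded DNA production. The short tetracycline-resistance and AmpR promoter fragments in the annotation are backbone remnants, not functional markers.

The expression cassette is driven by a T7 promoter with an adjacent lac operator and the T7 gene 10 ribosome binding site, and it ends at the T7 terminator. The plasmid-borne lacI gene supplies repressor, so transcription is held off until induction with IPTG in a host that provides T7 RNA polymerase. The open reading frame begins with an N-terminal 6xHis tag (partly annotated as a composite-tag fragment) and a thrombin site. These are followed by cytosolic maltose binding protein lacking its signal sequence, a TEV protease recognition site, and the roughly 500 bp TadA8e coding sequence. TadA8e derives from the E. coli tRNA adenosine deaminase TadA; the record does not list its mutations, referring instead to the associated publication. The His tag and MBP provide affinity purification handles, and MBP can also aid solubility. TEV cleavage allows the deaminase to be released from its fusion partner. The stated purpose is overexpression of MBP-TadA8e, and the associated publication concerns an adenine base editor variant.
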