Features (pLannotate 1.2.2; 22 found; start..end, strand, type, name):
     92..472     +  CDS            YPB1_ECOLX: Protein predicted: Swiss-Prot protein existence level 4. From Escherichia coli.
    544..835     -  CDS            TcR (fragment): tetracycline efflux protein; tet; confers resistance to tetracycline
    850..871     -  protein_bind   CAP binding site: CAP binding activates transcription in the presence of cAMP. E. coli catabolite activator protein
    884..1966    -  CDS            lacI: lac repressor; lacI; The lac repressor binds to the lac operator to inhibit transcription in E. coli. This inhibition can be relieved by adding lactose or isopropyl-β-D-thiogalactopyranoside (IPTG).
   1967..2044    -  promoter       lacI promoter: lacI
   2052..2331    -  CDS            TcR (fragment): tetracycline efflux protein; tet; confers resistance to tetracycline
   2353..2371    +  promoter       T7 promoter: promoter for bacteriophage T7 RNA polymerase
   2372..2396    +  protein_bind   lac operator: The lac repressor binds to the lac operator to inhibit transcription in E. coli. This inhibition can be relieved by adding lactose or isopropyl-β-D-thiogalactopyranoside (IPTG). lac repressor encoded by lacI
   2411..2433    +  RBS            RBS: efficient ribosome binding site from bacteriophage T7 gene 10 (Olins and Rangwala, 1989)
   2452..2468    +  CDS            capTEV™ (fragment): composite tag for in vivo biotinylation, TEV protease cleavage, and 6xHis tagging
   2479..2496    +  CDS            thrombin site: thrombin recognition and cleavage site
   2500..3600    +  CDS            MBP: maltose binding protein from E. coli; malE (mutated); This version of the gene does not encode a signal sequence, so MBP will remain in the cytosol.
   3622..3640    +  CDS            TEV site (fragment): tobacco etch virus (TEV) protease recognition and cleavage site
   3664..4158    +  CDS            tadA: TADA_ECOLI - Also known as yfhC. Experimental evidence at protein level: Swiss-Prot protein existence level 1. Catalyzes the deamination of adenosine to inosine at the wobble position 34 of tRNA(Arg2). Essential for cell viability. From Escherichia coli (strain K12).
   4205..4254    +  CDS            SET1 (fragment): solubility-enhancement tag derived from T7 phage gene 10B
   4262..4309    +  terminator     T7 terminator: transcription terminator for bacteriophage T7 RNA polymerase
   4346..4774    +  rep_origin     f1 ori (sequence partly withheld): f1 bacteriophage origin of replication; arrow indicates direction of (+) strand synthesis
   4827..4884    +  promoter       AmpR promoter (fragment): bla
   4893..5708    -  CDS            KanR: aminoglycoside phosphotransferase; aph(3')-Ia; confers resistance to kanamycin in bacteria or G418 (Geneticin®) in eukaryotes
   5830..6418    +  rep_origin     ori: high-copy-number ColE1/pMB1/pBR322/pUC origin of replication
   6604..6743    -  misc_feature   bom: basis of mobility region from pBR322
   6845..75      -  CDS            rop (across the origin): Rop protein, which maintains plasmids at low copy number; rop
>Addgene plasmid #208319 | pET28a-6xHis-MBP-TEV site-TadA8e | addgene full sequence | sequence record 410381 | Addgene NGS Result
TTTCTCCAGAAGCGTTAATGTCTGGCTTCTGATAAAGCGGGCCATGTTAAGGGCGGTTTTTTCCTGTTTG
GTCACTGATGCCTCCGTGTAAGGGGGATTTCTGTTCATGGTGGTAATGATACCGATGAAACGAGAGAGGA
TGCTCACGATACGGGTTACTGATGATGAACATGCCCGGTTACTGGAACGTTGTGAGGGTAAACAACTGGC
GGTATGGATGCGGCGGGACCAGAGAAAAATCACTCAGGGTCAATGCCAGCGCTTCGTTAATACAGATGTA
GGTGTTCCACAGGGTAGCCAGCAGCATCCTGCGATGCAGATCCGGAACATAATGGTGCAGGGCGCTGACT
TCCGCGTTTCCAGACTTTACGAAACACGGAAACCGAAGACCATTCATGTTGTTGCTCAGGTCGCAGACGT
TTTGCAGCAGCAGTCGCTTCACGTTCGCTCGCGTATCGGTGATTCATTCTGCTAACCAGTAAGGCAACCC
CGCCAGCCTAGCCGGGTCCTCAACGACAGGAGCACGATCATGCGCACCCGTGGGGCCGCCATGCCGGCGA
TAATGGCCTGCTTCTCGCCGAAACGTTTGGTGGCGGGACCAGTGACGAAGGCTTGAGCGAGGGCGTGCAA
GATTCCGAATACCGCAAGCGACAGGCCGATCATCGTCGCGCTCCAGCGAAAGCGGTCCTCGCCGAAAATG
ACCCAGAGCGCTGCCGGCACCTGTCCTACGAGTTGCATGATAAAGAAGACAGTCATAAGTGCGGCGACGA
TAGTCATGCCCCGCGCCCACCGGAAGGAGCTGACTGGGTTGAAGGCTCTCAAGGGCATCGGTCGAGATCC
CGGTGCCTAATGAGTGAGCTAACTTACATTAATTGCGTTGCGCTCACTGCCCGCTTTCCAGTCGGGAAAC
CTGTCGTGCCAGCTGCATTAATGAATCGGCCAACGCGCGGGGAGAGGCGGTTTGCGTATTGGGCGCCAGG
GTGGTTTTTCTTTTCACCAGTGAGACGGGCAACAGCTGATTGCCCTTCACCGCCTGGCCCTGAGAGAGTT
GCAGCAAGCGGTCCACGCTGGTTTGCCCCAGCAGGCGAAAATCCTGTTTGATGGTGGTTAACGGCGGGAT
ATAACATGAGCTGTCTTCGGTATCGTCGTATCCCACTACCGAGATATCCGCACCAACGCGCAGCCCGGAC
TCGGTAATGGCGCGCATTGCGCCCAGCGCCATCTGATCGTTGGCAACCAGCATCGCAGTGGGAACGATGC
CCTCATTCAGCATTTGCATGGTTTGTTGAAAACCGGACATGGCACTCCAGTCGCCTTCCCGTTCCGCTAT
CGGCTGAATTTGATTGCGAGTGAGATATTTATGCCAGCCAGCCAGACGCAGACGCGCCGAGACAGAACTT
AATGGGCCCGCTAACAGCGCGATTTGCTGGTGACCCAATGCGACCAGATGCTCCACGCCCAGTCGCGTAC
CGTCTTCATGGGAGAAAATAATACTGTTGATGGGTGTCTGGTCAGAGACATCAAGAAATAACGCCGGAAC
ATTAGTGCAGGCAGCTTCCACAGCAATGGCATCCTGGTCATCCAGCGGATAGTTAATGATCAGCCCACTG
ACGCGTTGCGCGAGAAGATTGTGCACCGCCGCTTTACAGGCTTCGACGCCGCTTCGTTCTACCATCGACA
CCACCACGCTGGCACCCAGTTGATCGGCGCGAGATTTAATCGCCGCGACAATTTGCGACGGCGCGTGCAG
GGCCAGACTGGAGGTGGCAACGCCAATCAGCAACGACTGTTTGCCCGCCAGTTGTTGTGCCACGCGGTTG
GGAATGTAATTCAGCTCCGCCATCGCCGCTTCCACTTTTTCCCGCGTTTTCGCAGAAACGTGGCTGGCCT
GGTTCACCACGCGGGAAACGGTCTGATAAGAGACACCGGCATACTCTGCGACATCGTATAACGTTACTGG
TTTCACATTCACCACCCTGAATTGACTCTCTTCCGGGCGCTATCATGCCATACCGCGAAAGGTTTTGCGC
CATTCGATGGTGTCCGGGATCTCGACGCTCTCCCTTATGCGACTCCTGCATTAGGAAGCAGCCCAGTAGT
AGGTTGAGGCCGTTGAGCACCGCCGCCGCAAGGAATGGTGCATGCAAGGAGATGGCGCCCAACAGTCCCC
CGGCCACGGGGCCTGCCACCATACCCACGCCGAAACAAGCGCTCATGAGCCCGAAGTGGCGAGCCCGATC
TTCCCCATCGGTGATGTCGGCGATATAGGCGCCAGCAACCGCACCTGTGGCGCCGGTGATGCCGGCCACG
ATGCGTCCGGCGTAGAGGATCGAGATCTCGATCCCGCGAAATTAATACGACTCACTATAGGGGAATTGTG
AGCGGATAACAATTCCCCTCTAGAAATAATTTTGTTTAACTTTAAGAAGGAGATATACCATGGGCAGCAG
CCATCATCATCATCATCACAGCAGCGGCCTGGTGCCGCGCGGCAGCCATATGAAAATCGAAGAAGGTAAA
CTGGTAATCTGGATTAACGGCGATAAAGGCTATAACGGACTCGCTGAAGTCGGTAAGAAATTCGAGAAAG
ATACCGGAATTAAAGTCACCGTTGAGCATCCGGATAAACTGGAAGAGAAATTCCCACAGGTTGCGGCAAC
TGGCGATGGCCCTGACATTATCTTCTGGGCACACGACCGCTTTGGTGGCTACGCTCAATCTGGCCTGTTG
GCTGAAATCACCCCGGACAAAGCGTTCCAGGACAAGCTGTATCCGTTTACCTGGGATGCCGTACGTTACA
ACGGCAAGCTGATTGCTTACCCGATCGCTGTTGAAGCGTTATCGCTGATTTATAACAAAGATCTGCTGCC
GAACCCGCCAAAAACCTGGGAAGAGATCCCGGCGCTGGATAAAGAACTGAAAGCGAAAGGTAAGAGCGCG
CTGATGTTCAACCTGCAAGAACCGTACTTCACCTGGCCGCTGATTGCTGCTGACGGGGGTTATGCGTTCA
AGTATGAAAACGGCAAGTACGACATTAAAGACGTGGGCGTGGATAACGCTGGCGCGAAAGCGGGTCTGAC
CTTCCTGGTTGACCTGATTAAAAACAAACACATGAATGCAGACACCGATTACTCCATCGCAGAAGCTGCC
TTTAATAAAGGCGAAACAGCGATGACCATCAACGGCCCGTGGGCATGGTCCAACATCGACACCAGCAAAG
TGAATTATGGTGTAACGGTACTGCCGACCTTCAAGGGTCAACCATCCAAACCGTTCGTTGGCGTGCTGAG
CGCAGGTATTAACGCCGCCAGTCCGAACAAAGAGCTGGCAAAAGAGTTCCTCGAAAACTATCTGCTGACT
GATGAAGGTCTGGAAGCGGTTAATAAAGACAAACCGCTGGGTGCCGTAGCGCTGAAGTCTTACGAGGAAG
AGTTGGCGAAAGATCCACGTATTGCCGCCACTATGGAAAACGCCCAGAAAGGTGAAATCATGCCGAACAT
CCCGCAGATGTCCGCTTTCTGGTATGCCGTGCGTACTGCGGTGATCAACGCCGCCAGCGGTCGTCAGACT
GTCGATGAAGCCCTGAAAGACGCGCAGACTTCTGGAGGATCTAGCGGATCCGAAAACCTGTACTTCCAGG
GAAGCGGCAGCAGCGGCGGCAGCATGTCTGAGGTGGAGTTTTCCCACGAGTACTGGATGAGACATGCCCT
GACCCTGGCCAAGAGGGCACGCGATGAGAGGGAGGTGCCTGTGGGAGCCGTGCTGGTGCTGAACAATAGA
GTGATCGGCGAGGGCTGGAACAGAGCCATCGGCCTGCACGACCCAACAGCCCATGCCGAAATTATGGCCC
TGAGACAGGGCGGCCTGGTCATGCAGAACTACAGACTGATTGACGCCACCCTGTACGTGACATTCGAGCC
TTGCGTGATGTGCGCCGGCGCCATGATCCACTCTAGGATCGGCCGCGTGGTGTTTGGCGTGAGGAACTCA
AAACGCGGCGCCGCAGGCTCCCTGATGAACGTGCTGAACTACCCCGGCATGAATCACCGCGTCGAAATTA
CCGAGGGAATCCTGGCAGATGAATGTGCCGCCCTGCTGTGCGATTTCTATCGGATGCCTAGACAGGTGTT
CAATGCTCAGAAGAAGGCCCAGAGCTCCATCAACTAACTAACTCGAGCATCACCACCACCACCACTGAGA
TCCGGCTGCTAACAAAGCCCGAAAGGAAGCTGAGTTGGCTGCTGCCACCGCTGAGCAATAACTAGCATAA
CCCCTTGGGGCCTCTAAACGGGTCTTGAGGGGTTTTTTGCTGAAAGGAGGAACTATATCCGGATTGGCGA
ATGGG
[124 nt withheld, positions 4346-4469]
C
[91 nt withheld, positions 4471-4561]
A
[49 nt withheld, positions 4563-4611]
CCTTTGACGTTGGAGTCCACGTTCTTT
[37 nt withheld, positions 4639-4675]
ACCCTATCTCGGTCTATTCTTTTGATTTATAAGGGATTTTGCCGATTTCGGCCTATTGGTTAAAAAATGA
GCTGATTTAACAAAAATTTAACGCGAATTTTAACAAAATATTAACGCTTACAATTTAGGTGGCACTTTTC
GGGGAAATGTGCGCGGAACCCCTATTTGTTTATTTTTCTAAATACATTCAAATATGTATCCGCTCATGAA
TTAATTCTTAGAAAAACTCATCGAGCATCAAATGAAACTGCAATTTATTCATATCAGGATTATCAATACC
ATATTTTTGAAAAAGCCGTTTCTGTAATGAAGGAGAAAACTCACCGAGGCAGTTCCATAGGATGGCAAGA
TCCTGGTATCGGTCTGCGATTCCGACTCGTCCAACATCAATACAACCTATTAATTTCCCCTCGTCAAAAA
TAAGGTTATCAAGTGAGAAATCACCATGAGTGACGACTGAATCCGGTGAGAATGGCAAAAGTTTATGCAT
TTCTTTCCAGACTTGTTCAACAGGCCAGCCATTACGCTCGTCATCAAAATCACTCGCATCAACCAAACCG
TTATTCATTCGTGATTGCGCCTGAGCGAGACGAAATACGCGATCGCTGTTAAAAGGACAATTACAAACAG
GAATCGAATGCAACCGGCGCAGGAACACTGCCAGCGCATCAACAATATTTTCACCTGAATCAGGATATTC
TTCTAATACCTGGAATGCTGTTTTCCCGGGGATCGCAGTGGTGAGTAACCATGCATCATCAGGAGTACGG
ATAAAATGCTTGATGGTCGGAAGAGGCATAAATTCCGTCAGCCAGTTTAGTCTGACCATCTCATCTGTAA
CATCATTGGCAACGCTACCTTTGCCATGTTTCAGAAACAACTCTGGCGCATCGGGCTTCCCATACAATCG
ATAGATTGTCGCACCTGATTGCCCGACATTATCGCGAGCCCATTTATACCCATATAAATCAGCATCCATG
TTGGAATTTAATCGCGGCCTAGAGCAAGACGTTTCCCGTTGAATATGGCTCATAACACCCCTTGTATTAC
TGTTTATGTAAGCAGACAGTTTTATTGTTCATGACCAAAATCCCTTAACGTGAGTTTTCGTTCCACTGAG
CGTCAGACCCCGTAGAAAAGATCAAAGGATCTTCTTGAGATCCTTTTTTTCTGCGCGTAATCTGCTGCTT
GCAAACAAAAAAACCACCGCTACCAGCGGTGGTTTGTTTGCCGGATCAAGAGCTACCAACTCTTTTTCCG
AAGGTAACTGGCTTCAGCAGAGCGCAGATACCAAATACTGTCCTTCTAGTGTAGCCGTAGTTAGGCCACC
ACTTCAAGAACTCTGTAGCACCGCCTACATACCTCGCTCTGCTAATCCTGTTACCAGTGGCTGCTGCCAG
TGGCGATAAGTCGTGTCTTACCGGGTTGGACTCAAGACGATAGTTACCGGATAAGGCGCAGCGGTCGGGC
TGAACGGGGGGTTCGTGCACACAGCCCAGCTTGGAGCGAACGACCTACACCGAACTGAGATACCTACAGC
GTGAGCTATGAAAAAGCGCCACGCTTCCCGAAGGGAGAAAGGCGGACAGGTATCCGGTAAGCGGCAGGGT
CGGAACAGGAGAGCGCACGAGGGAGCTTCCAGGGGGAAACGCCTGGTATCTTTATAGTCCTGTCGGGTTT
CGCCACCTCTGACTTGAGCGTCGATTTTTGTGATGCTCGTCAGGGGGGCGGAGCCTATGGAAAAACGCCA
GCAACGCGGCCTTTTTACGGTTCCTGGCCTTTTGCTGGCCTTTTGCTCACATGTTCTTTCCTGCGTTATC
CCCTGATTCTGTGGATAACCGTATTACCGCCTTTGAGTGAGCTGATACCGCTCGCCGCAGCCGAACGACC
GAGCGCAGCGAGTCAGTGAGCGAGGAAGCGGAAGAGCGCCTGATGCGGTATTTTCTCCTTACGCATCTGT
GCGGTATTTCACACCGCAATGGTGCACTCTCAGTACAATCTGCTCTGATGCCGCATAGTTAAGCCAGTAT
ACACTCCGCTATCGCTACGTGACTGGGTCATGGCTGCGCCCCGACACCCGCCAACACCCGCTGACGCGCC
CTGACGGGCTTGTCTGCTCCCGGCATCCGCTTACAGACAAGCTGTGACCGTCTCCGGGAGCTGCATGTGT
CAGAGGTTTTCACCGTCATCACCGAAACGCGCGAGGCAGCTGCGGTAAAGCTCATCAGCGTGGTCGTGAA
GCGATTCACAGATGTCTGCCTGTTCATCCGCGTCCAGCTCGTTGAG
